>Addgene plasmid #44278 | pActinin-TagRFP675-N1 | depositor full sequence | sequence record 61826 | pActinin-TagRFP675-N1 sequence 7357 bps
TAGTTATTAATAGTAATCAATTACGGGGTCATTAGTTCATAGCCCATATATGGAGTTCCGCGTTACATAA
CTTACGGTAAATGGCCCGCCTGGCTGACCGCCCAACGACCCCCGCCCATTGACGTCAATAATGACGTATG
TTCCCATAGTAACGCCAATAGGGACTTTCCATTGACGTCAATGGGTGGAGTATTTACGGTAAACTGCCCA
CTTGGCAGTACATCAAGTGTATCATATGCCAAGTACGCCCCCTATTGACGTCAATGACGGTAAATGGCCC
GCCTGGCATTATGCCCAGTACATGACCTTATGGGACTTTCCTACTTGGCAGTACATCTACGTATTAGTCA
TCGCTATTACCATGGTGATGCGGTTTTGGCAGTACATCAATGGGCGTGGATAGCGGTTTGACTCACGGGG
ATTTCCAAGTCTCCACCCCATTGACGTCAATGGGAGTTTGTTTTGGCACCAAAATCAACGGGACTTTCCA
AAATGTCGTAACAACTCCGCCCCATTGACGCAAATGGGCGGTAGGCGTGTACGGTGGGAGGTCTATATAA
GCAGAGCTGGTTTAGTGAACCGTCAGATCCGCTAGCGCTACCGGACTCAGATCTCGAGCTCAAGCTTCGC
ACCATCATGGACCATTATGATTCTCAGCAAACCAACGATTACATGCAGCCAGAAGAGGACTGGGACCGGG
ACCTGCTCCTGGACCCGGCCTGGGAGAAGCAGCAGAGAAAGACATTCACGGCATGGTGTAACTCCCACCT
CCGGAAGGCGGGGACACAGATCGAGAACATCGAAGAGGACTTCCGGGATGGCCTGAAGCTCATGCTGCTG
CTGGAGGTCATCTCAGGTGAACGCTTGGCCAAGCCAGAGCGAGGCAAGATGAGAGTGCACAAGATCTCCA
ACGTCAACAAGGCCCTGGATTTCATAGCCAGCAAAGGCGTCAAACTGGTGTCCATCGGAGCCGAAGAAAT
CGTGGATGGGAATGTGAAGATGACCCTGGGCATGATCTGGACCATCATCCTGCGCTTTGCCATCCAGGAC
ATCTCCGTGGAAGAGACTTCAGCCAAGGAAGGGCTGCTCCTGTGGTGTCAGAGAAAGACAGCCCCTTACA
AAAATGTCAACATCCAGAACTTCCACATAAGCTGGAAGGATGGCCTCGGCTTCTGTGCTTTGATCCACCG
ACACCGGCCCGAGCTGATTGACTACGGGAAGCTGCGGAAGGATGATCCACTCACAAATCTGAATACGGCT
TTTGACGTGGCAGAGAAGTACCTGGACATCCCCAAGATGCTGGATGCCGAAGACATCGTTGGAACTGCCC
GACCGGATGAGAAAGCCATCATGACTTACGTGTCTAGCTTCTACCACGCCTTCTCTGGAGCCCAGAAGGC
GGAGACAGCAGCCAATCGCATCTGCAAGGTGTTGGCCGTCAACCAGGAGAACGAGCAGCTTATGGAAGAC
TACGAGAAGCTGGCCAGTGATCTGTTGGAGTGGATCCGCCGCACAATCCCGTGGCTGGAGAACCGGGTGC
CCGAGAACACCATGCATGCCATGCAACAGAAGCTGGAGGACTTCCGGGACTACCGGCGCCTGCACAAGCC
GCCCAAGGTGCAGGAGAAGTGCCAGCTGGAGATCAACTTCAACACGCTGCAGACCAAGCTGCGGCTCAGC
AACCGGCCTGCCTTCATGCCCTCTGAGGGCAGGATGGTCTCGGACATCAACAATGCCTGGGGCTGCCTGG
AGCAGGTGGAGAAGGGCTATGAGGAGTGGTTGCTGAATGAGATCCGGAGGCTGGAGCGACTGGACCACCT
GGCAGAGAAGTTCCGGCAGAAGGCCTCCATCCACGAGGCCTGGACTGACGGCAAAGAGGCCATGCTGCGA
CAGAAGGACTATGAGACCGCCACCCTCTCGGAGATCAAGGCCTTGCTCAAGAAGCATGAGGCCTTCGAGA
GTGACCTGGCTGCCCACCAGGACCGTGTGGAGCAGATTGCCGCCATCGCACAGGAGCTCAATGAGCTGGA
CTATTATGACTCACCCAGTGTCAACGCCCGTTGCCAAAAGATCTGTGACCAGTGGGACAATCTGGGGGCC
CTAACTCAGAAGCGAAGGGAAGCTCTGGAGCGGACCGAGAAACTGCTGGAGACCATTGACCAGCTGTACT
TGGAGTATGCCAAGCGGGCTGCACCCTTCAACAACTGGATGGAGGGGGCCATGGAGGACCTGCAGGACAC
CTTCATTGTGCACACCATTGAGGAGATCCAGGGACTGACCACAGCCCATGAGCAGTTCAAGGCCACCCTC
CCTGATGCCGACAAGGAGCGCCTGGCCATCCTGGGCATCCACAATGAGGTGTCCAAGATTGTCCAGACCT
ACCACGTCAATATGGCGGGCACCAACCCCTACACAACCATCACGCCTCAGGAGATCAATGGCAAATGGGA
CCACGTGCGGCAGCTGGTGCCTCGGAGGGACCAAGCTCTGACGGAGGAGCATGCCCGACAGCAGCACAAT
GAGAGGCTACGCAAGCAGTTTGGAGCCCAGGCCAATGTCATCGGGCCCTGGATCCAGACCAAGATGGAGG
AGATCGGGAGGATCTCCATTGAGATGCATGGGACCCTGGAGGACCAGCTCAGCCACCTGCGGCAGTATGA
GAAGAGCATCGTCAACTACAAGCCAAAGATTGATCAGCTGGAGGGCGACCACCAGCTCATCCAGGAGGCG
CTCATCTTCGACAACAAGCACACCAACTACACCATGGAGCACATCCGTGTGGGCTGGGAGCAGCTGCTCA
CCACCATCGCCAGGACCATCAATGAGGTAGAGAACCAGATCCTGACCCGGGATGCCAAGGGCATCAGCCA
GGAGCAGATGAATGAGTTCCGGGCCTCCTTCAACCACTTTGACCGGGATCACTCCGGCACACTGGGTCCC
GAGGAGTTCAAAGCCTGCCTCATCAGCTTGGGTTATGATATTGGCAACGACCCCCAGGGAGAAGCAGAAT
TTGCCCGCATCATGAGCATTGTGGACCCCAACCGCCTGGGGGTAGTGACATTCCAGGCCTTCATTGACTT
CATGTCCCGCGAGACAGCCGACACAGATACAGCAGACCAAGTCATGGCTTCCTTCAAGATCCTGGCTGGG
GACAAGAACTACATTACCATGGACGAGCTGCGCCGCGAGCTGCCACCCGACCAGGCTGAGTACTGCATCG
CGCGGATGGCCCCCTACACCGGCCCCGACTCCGTGCCAGGTGCTCTGGACTACATGTCCTTCTCCACGGC
GCTGTACGGCGAGAGTGACCTCAAGCTTCGAATTCTGCAGTCGACGGTACCGCGGGCCCGGGATCCACCG
GTCGCCACCATGAGCGAGCTGATTAAGGAGAACATGCACATGAAGCTGTACATGGAGGGCACCGTGAACA
ACCACCACTTCAAGTGCACATCCGAGGGCGAAGGCAAGCCCTACGAGGGCACCCAGACCCAAAGAATCAA
GGTGGTCGAGGGCGGCCCTCTCCCCTTCGCCTTCGACATCCTGGCTACCAGCTTCATGTACGGCAGCAAG
ACCTTCATCAACCACACCCAGGGCATCCCCGACTTCTGGAAGCAGTCCTTCCCTGAGGGCTTCACATGGG
AGAGAGTCACCACATACGAAGACGGGGGCGTGCTGACCGCTACCCAGGACACCAGCCTCCAGGACGGCTG
CCTCATCTACAACGTCAAGATCAGAGGGGTGAACTTCCCATCCAACGGCCCTGTGATGCAGAAGAAAACA
CTCGGCTGGGAGGCCAACACCGAGATGATGTACCCCGCTGACGGCGGCCTGGAAGGCAGAAACTACATGG
CCCTGAAGCTCGTGGGCGGGGGCCACCTGATCTGCAGCTTGAAGACCACATACAGATCCAAGAAACCCGC
TAAGAACCTCAAGATGCCCGGCGTCTACTATGTGGACCGCAGACTGGAAAGAATCAAGGAGGCCGACAAA
GAGACCTATGTCGAGCAGCACGAGGTGGCTGTGGCCAGATACTGCGACCTCCCTAGCAAACTGGGGCACA
AGCTTAATTAAAGCGGCCGCGACTCTAGATCATAATCAGCCATACCACATTTGTAGAGGTTTTACTTGCT
TTAAAAAACCTCCCACACCTCCCCCTGAACCTGAAACATAAAATGAATGCAATTGTTGTTGTTAACTTGT
TTATTGCAGCTTATAATGGTTACAAATAAAGCAATAGCATCACAAATTTCACAAATAAAGCATTTTTTTC
ACTGCATTCTAGTTGTGGTTTGTCCAAACTCATCAATGTATCTTAAGGCGTAAATTGTAAGCGTTAATAT
TTTGTTAAAATTCGCGTTAAATTTTTGTTAAATCAGCTCATTTTTTAACCAATAGGCCGAAATCGGCAAA
ATCCCTTATAAATCAAAAGAATAGACCGAGATAGGGT
[37 nt withheld, positions 4448-4484]
AAAGAACGTGGACTCCAACGTCAAAGG
[49 nt withheld, positions 4512-4560]
T
[91 nt withheld, positions 4562-4652]
G
[124 nt withheld, positions 4654-4777]
CAGGTGGCACTTTTCGGGGAAATGTGCGCGGAACCCCTATTTGTTTATTTTTCTAAATACATTCAAATAT
GTATCCGCTCATGAGACAATAACCCTGATAAATGCTTCAATAATATTGAAAAAGGAAGAGTCCTGAGGCG
GAAAGAACCAGCTGTGGAATGTGTGTCAGTTAGGGTGTGGAAAGTCCCCAGGCTCCCCAGCAGGCAGAAG
TATGCAAAGCATGCATCTCAATTAGTCAGCAACCAGGTGTGGAAAGTCCCCAGGCTCCCCAGCAGGCAGA
AGTATGCAAAGCATGCATCTCAATTAGTCAGCAACCATAGTCCCGCCCCTAACTCCGCCCATCCCGCCCC
TAACTCCGCCCAGTTCCGCCCATTCTCCGCCCCATGGCTGACTAATTTTTTTTATTTATGCAGAGGCCGA
GGCCGCCTCGGCCTCTGAGCTATTCCAGAAGTAGTGAGGAGGCTTTTTTGGAGGCCTAGGCTTTTGCAAA
GATCGATCAAGAGACAGGATGAGGATCGTTTCGCATGATTGAACAAGATGGATTGCACGCAGGTTCTCCG
GCCGCTTGGGTGGAGAGGCTATTCGGCTATGACTGGGCACAACAGACAATCGGCTGCTCTGATGCCGCCG
TGTTCCGGCTGTCAGCGCAGGGGCGCCCGGTTCTTTTTGTCAAGACCGACCTGTCCGGTGCCCTGAATGA
ACTGCAAGACGAGGCAGCGCGGCTATCGTGGCTGGCCACGACGGGCGTTCCTTGCGCAGCTGTGCTCGAC
GTTGTCACTGAAGCGGGAAGGGACTGGCTGCTATTGGGCGAAGTGCCGGGGCAGGATCTCCTGTCATCTC
ACCTTGCTCCTGCCGAGAAAGTATCCATCATGGCTGATGCAATGCGGCGGCTGCATACGCTTGATCCGGC
TACCTGCCCATTCGACCACCAAGCGAAACATCGCATCGAGCGAGCACGTACTCGGATGGAAGCCGGTCTT
GTCGATCAGGATGATCTGGACGAAGAGCATCAGGGGCTCGCGCCAGCCGAACTGTTCGCCAGGCTCAAGG
CGAGCATGCCCGACGGCGAGGATCTCGTCGTGACCCATGGCGATGCCTGCTTGCCGAATATCATGGTGGA
AAATGGCCGCTTTTCTGGATTCATCGACTGTGGCCGGCTGGGTGTGGCGGACCGCTATCAGGACATAGCG
TTGGCTACCCGTGATATTGCTGAAGAGCTTGGCGGCGAATGGGCTGACCGCTTCCTCGTGCTTTACGGTA
TCGCCGCTCCCGATTCGCAGCGCATCGCCTTCTATCGCCTTCTTGACGAGTTCTTCTGAGCGGGACTCTG
GGGTTCGAAATGACCGACCAAGCGACGCCCAACCTGCCATCACGAGATTTCGATTCCACCGCCGCCTTCT
ATGAAAGGTTGGGCTTCGGAATCGTTTTCCGGGACGCCGGCTGGATGATCCTCCAGCGCGGGGATCTCAT
GCTGGAGTTCTTCGCCCACCCTAGGGGGAGGCTAACTGAAACACGGAAGGAGACAATACCGGAAGGAACC
CGCGCTATGACGGCAATAAAAAGACAGAATAAAACGCACGGTGTTGGGTCGTTTGTTCATAAACGCGGGG
TTCGGTCCCAGGGCTGGCACTCTGTCGATACCCCACCGAGACCCCATTGGGGCCAATACGCCCGCGTTTC
TTCCTTTTCCCCACCCCACCCCCCAAGTTCGGGTGAAGGCCCAGGGCTCGCAGCCAACGTCGGGGCGGCA
GGCCCTGCCATAGCCTCAGGTTACTCATATATACTTTAGATTGATTTAAAACTTCATTTTTAATTTAAAA
GGATCTAGGTGAAGATCCTTTTTGATAATCTCATGACCAAAATCCCTTAACGTGAGTTTTCGTTCCACTG
AGCGTCAGACCCCGTAGAAAAGATCAAAGGATCTTCTTGAGATCCTTTTTTTCTGCGCGTAATCTGCTGC
TTGCAAACAAAAAAACCACCGCTACCAGCGGTGGTTTGTTTGCCGGATCAAGAGCTACCAACTCTTTTTC
CGAAGGTAACTGGCTTCAGCAGAGCGCAGATACCAAATACTGTCCTTCTAGTGTAGCCGTAGTTAGGCCA
CCACTTCAAGAACTCTGTAGCACCGCCTACATACCTCGCTCTGCTAATCCTGTTACCAGTGGCTGCTGCC
AGTGGCGATAAGTCGTGTCTTACCGGGTTGGACTCAAGACGATAGTTACCGGATAAGGCGCAGCGGTCGG
GCTGAACGGGGGGTTCGTGCACACAGCCCAGCTTGGAGCGAACGACCTACACCGAACTGAGATACCTACA
GCGTGAGCTATGAGAAAGCGCCACGCTTCCCGAAGGGAGAAAGGCGGACAGGTATCCGGTAAGCGGCAGG
GTCGGAACAGGAGAGCGCACGAGGGAGCTTCCAGGGGGAAACGCCTGGTATCTTTATAGTCCTGTCGGGT
TTCGCCACCTCTGACTTGAGCGTCGATTTTTGTGATGCTCGTCAGGGGGGCGGAGCCTATGGAAAAACGC
CAGCAACGCGGCCTTTTTACGGTTCCTGGCCTTTTGCTGGCCTTTTGCTCACATGTTCTT
Features (pLannotate 1.2.2; 16 found; start..end, strand, type, name):
     61..364     +  enhancer       CMV enhancer: human cytomegalovirus immediate early enhancer
    365..568     +  promoter       CMV promoter: human cytomegalovirus (CMV) immediate early promoter
    591..629     +  misc_feature   MCS (fragment): multiple cloning site
    637..3312    +  CDS            ACTN1: ACTN1_HUMAN - Experimental evidence at protein level: Swiss-Prot protein existence level 1. F-actin cross-linking protein which is thought to anchor actin to a variety of intracellular structures. This is a bundling protein. From Homo sapiens (Human).
   3310..3356    +  misc_feature   MCS (fragment): multiple cloning site
   3370..4068    +  CDS            TagRFP675: TagRFP675 is a basic (constitutively fluorescent) red fluorescent protein published in 2013, derived from Entacmaea quadricolor. It is reported to be a rapidly-maturing monomer with moderate acid sensitivity.
   4088..4171    +  CDS            large T antigen (fragment): large T antigen from SV40 (simian virus 40)
   4194..4315    +  polyA_signal   SV40 poly(A) signal: SV40 polyadenylation signal
   4349..4777    -  rep_origin     f1 ori (sequence partly withheld): f1 bacteriophage origin of replication; arrow indicates direction of (+) strand synthesis
   4804..4908    +  promoter       AmpR promoter: bla
   4910..5267    +  promoter       SV40 promoter: SV40 enhancer and early promoter
   5302..6096    +  CDS            NeoR/KanR: aminoglycoside phosphotransferase from Tn5; aph(3')-II (or nptII); confers resistance to neomycin, kanamycin, and G418 (Geneticin®)
   6117..6269    +  CDS            ble (fragment): BLE_KLEPN - Experimental evidence at protein level: Swiss-Prot protein existence level 1. Binding protein with a strong affinity to the bleomycin family of antibiotics. Binds to CL990; an antimitotic-antibiotic compound. From Klebsiella pneumoniae.
   6328..6375    +  polyA_signal   HSV TK poly(A) signal: herpes simplex virus thymidine kinase polyadenylation signal (Cole and Stacy, 1985)
   6466..6482    -  polyA_signal   bGH poly(A) signal (fragment): bovine growth hormone polyadenylation signal
   6704..7292    +  rep_origin     ori: high-copy-number ColE1/pMB1/pBR322/pUC origin of replication
