[The description below was written by a language model from this plasmid's Addgene catalogue record and pLannotate feature annotations shown in this document.]
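Description:
pActinin-TagRFP675-N1 is a mammalian expression plasmid built on the Clontech N1-type backbone, in which a protein of interest is placed upstream of a fluorescent protein to give a C-terminally tagged fusion. It expresses human alpha-actinin-1 (ACTN1), an F-actin cross-linking and bundling protein, joined through a short stretch of residual multiple cloning site to TagRFP675, a monomeric far-red/near-infrared fluorescent protein derived from Entacmaea quadricolor. The catalogue entry lists the TagRFP675 insert as synthetic, carrying the substitutions M41Q/F80W/S143N/L147M/S158N/D159Y/N173S, and cloned between AgeI and NotI sites. Transcription of the fusion is driven by the human cytomegalovirus immediate early enhancer and promoter and terminated by the SV40 polyadenylation signal.

The plasmid replicates in E. coli at high copy from a ColE1/pUC-type origin and also carries an f1 origin for single-stranded DNA production. A single Tn5 aminoglycoside phosphotransferase gene (NeoR/KanR) serves both hosts: the bacterial bla-type promoter drives it for kanamycin selection in bacteria, while the adjacent SV40 enhancer/early promoter, together with the HSV TK polyadenylation signal, drives it in mammalian cells for G418 selection of stable transfectants. The small annotated fragments of large T antigen, ble and the bGH poly(A) signal appear to be partial matches within backbone sequence rather than functional elements.

The construct was deposited with work characterising the extended Stokes shift of TagRFP675. The record supports its use as a localisation fusion, labelling actinin-containing actin structures in transfected mammalian cells and showing how TagRFP675 performs as a fusion tag.
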