Addgene plasmid #44278: pActinin-TagRFP675-N1
Depositing lab: Vladislav Verkhusha. Depositing organization: Albert Einstein College of Medicine. Publication: Extended Stokes shift in fluorescent proteins: chromophore-protein interactions in a near-infrared TagRFP675 variant. Piatkevich KD, Malashkevich VN, Morozova KS, Nemkovich NA, Almo SC, Verkhusha VV. Sci Rep. 2013;3:1847. doi: 10.1038/srep01847. PubMed 23677204.
Backbone
  Vector backbone: pN1
  Backbone manufacturer: Clontech
  Backbone size w/o insert (bp): 6640
  Total vector size (bp): 7357
  Vector type: Mammalian Expression
  Selectable markers: Neomycin (select with G418)
Growth in bacteria
  Bacterial resistance: Kanamycin, 50 μg/mL
  Growth temperature: 37°C
  Growth strain: DH5alpha
  Copy number: High Copy
Gene/Insert
  Gene/Insert name: TagRFP675
  Species: Synthetic
  Insert size (bp): 717
  Mutation: M41Q/F80W/S143N/L147M/S158N/D159Y/N173S
  Promoter: CMV
  Tag / fusion protein: Actinin (N terminal on insert)
  Cloning method: Restriction Enzyme; 5′ cloning site AgeI (not destroyed); 3′ cloning site NotI (unknown if destroyed)
  Sequencing primers: 5′ cggtaggcgtgtacggtgggag; 3′ gttcagggggaggtgtgggagg
Terms and licenses: Academic/Nonprofit Terms; Industry Terms: Not Available to Industry
How to cite: pActinin-TagRFP675-N1 was a gift from Vladislav Verkhusha (Addgene plasmid # 44278 ; http://n2t.net/addgene:44278 ; RRID:Addgene_44278)
