>Addgene plasmid #44278 | pActinin-TagRFP675-N1 | addgene partial sequence | sequence record 71849 | f1 ori rev
[64 nt withheld, positions 1-64]
CAGGTGGCACTTTTCGGGGAAATGTGCGCGGAACCCCTATTTGTTTATTTTTCTAAATACATTCAAATAT
GTATCCGCTCATGAGACAATAACCCTGATAAATGCTTCAATAATATTGAAAAAGGAAGAGTCCTGAGGCG
GAAAGAACCAGCTGTGGAATGTGTGTCAGTTAGGGTGTGGAAAGTCCCCAGGCTCCCCAGCAGGCAGAAG
TATGCAAAGCATGCATCTCAATTAGTCAGCAACCAGGTGTGGAAAGTCCCCAGGCTCCCCAGCAGGCAGA
AGTATGCAAAGCATGCATCTCAATTAGTCAGCAACCATAGTCCCGCCCCTAACTCCGCCCATCCCGCCCC
TAACTCCGCCCAGTTCCGCCCATTCTCCGCCCCATGGCTGACTAATTTTTTTTATTTATGCAGAGGCCGA
GGCCGCCTCGGCCTCTGAGCTATTCCAGAAGTAGTGAGGAGGCTTTTTTGGAGGCCTAGGCTTTTGCAAA
GATCGATCAAGAGACAGGATGAGGATCGTTTCGCATGATTGAACAAGATGGATTGCACGCAGGTTCTCCG
GCCGCTTGGGTGGAGAGGCTATTCGGCTATGACTGGGCACAACAGACAATCGGCTGCTCTGATGCCGCCG
TGTTCCGGCTGTCAGCGCAGGGGCGCCCGGTTCTTTTTGTCAAGACCGACCTGTCCGGTGCCCTGAATGA
ACTGCAAGACGAGGCAGCGCGGCTATCGTGGCTGGCCACGACGGGCGTTCCTTGCGCAGCTGTGCTCGAC
GTTGTCACTGAAGCGGGAAGGGACTGGCTGCTATTGGGCGAAGTGCCGGGGCAGGATCTCCTGTCATCTC
ACCTTGCTCCTGCCGAGAAAGTATCCATCATGGCTGATGCAATGCGGCGGCTGCATACGCTTGATCCGGC
TACCTGCCCATTCGACCACCAAGCGAAACATCGCATCGAGCGAGCACGTACTCGGATGGAAGCCGGTCTT
GTC
