>Addgene plasmid #44278 | pActinin-TagRFP675-N1 | addgene partial sequence | sequence record 72131 | F1ori-F 5'-GTGGACTCTTGTTCCAAACTGG-3'
TTCTTTTGATTTATAAGGGATTTTGCCGATTTCGGCCTATTGGTTAAAAAATGAGCTGATTTAACAAAAA
TTTAACGCGAATTTTAACAAAATATTAACGCTTACAATTTACGCGTTAAGATACATTGATGAGTTTGGAC
AAACCACAACTAGAATGCAGTGAAAAAAATGCTTTATTTGTGAAATTTGTGATGCTATTGCTTTATTTGT
AACCATTATAAGCTGCAATAAACAAGTTAACAACAACAATTGCATTCATTTTATGTTTCAGGTTCAGGGG
GAGGTGTGGGAGGTTTTTTAAAGCAAGTAAAACCTCTACAAATGTGGTATGGCTGATTATGATCAGTTAT
CTAGATCCGGTGGATCCCTAGAAGCATTTGCGGTGGACGATGGAGGGGCCGGACTCGTCATACTCCTGCT
TGCTGATCCACATCTGCTGGAAGGTGGACAGCGAGGCCAGGATGGAGCCGCCGATCCACACGGAGTACTT
GCGCTCAGGAGGAGCAATGATCTTGATCTTCATTGTGCTGGGTGCCAGGGCAGTGATCTCCTTCTGCATC
CTGTCGGCAATGCCAGGGTACATGGTGGTGCCGCCAGACAGCACTGTGTTGGCGTACAGGTCTTTGCGGA
TGTCCACGTCACACTTCATGATGGAGTTGAAGGTAGTTTCGTGGATGCCACAGGACTCCATGCCCAGGAA
GGAAGGCTGGAAGAGTGCCTCAGGGCAGCGGAACCGCTCATTGCCAATGGTGATGACCTGGCCGTCAGGC
AGCTCGTAGCTCTTCTCCAGGGAGGAGCTGGAAGCAGCCGTGGCCATCTCTTGCTCGAAGTCCAGGGCGA
CGTAGCACAGCTTCTCCTTAATGTCACGCACGATTTCCCGCTCGGCCGTGGTGGTGAAGCTGTAGCCGCG
CTCGGTGAGGATCTTCATGAGGTAGTCAGTCAGGTCCCGGCCAGCCAGGTCCAGACGCAGGATGGCCATG
GGGGAAGGGCATACCCCTCGTA
