>Addgene plasmid #44278 | pActinin-TagRFP675-N1 | addgene partial sequence | sequence record 72132 | cmv-fwd
AGCAGAGCTGGTTTAGTGAACCGTCAGATCCGCTAGCGGTGGCCACCATGGTGTCTAAGGGCGAAGAGCT
GATTAAGGAGAACATGCACATGAAGCTGTACATGGAGGGCACCGTGAACAACCACCACTTCAAGTGCACA
TCCGAGGGCGAAGGCAAGCCCTACGAGGGCACCCAGACCCAAAGAATCAAGGTGGTCGAGGGCGGCCCTC
TCCCCTTCGCCTTCGACATCCTGGCTACCAGCTTCATGTACGGCAGCAAGACCTTCATCAACCACACCCA
GGGCATCCCCGACTTCTGGAAGCAGTCCTTCCCTGAGGGCTTCACATGGGAGAGAGTCACCACATACGAA
GACGGGGGCGTGCTGACCGCTACCCAGGACACCAGCCTCCAGGACGGCTGCCTCATCTACAACGTCAAGA
TCAGAGGGGTGAACTTCCCATCCAACGGCCCTGTGATGCAGAAGAAAACACTCGGCTGGGAGGCCAACAC
CGAGATGATGTACCCCGCTGACGGCGGCCTGGAAGGCAGAAACTACATGGCCCTGAAGCTCGTGGGCGGG
GGCCACCTGATCTGCAGCTTGAAGACCACATACAGATCCAAGAAACCCGCTAAGAACCTCAAGATGCCCG
GCGTCTACTATGTGGACCGCAGACTGGAAAGAATCAAGGAGGCCGACAAAGAGACCTATGTCGAGCAGCA
CGAGGTGGCTGTGGCCAGATACTGCGACCTCCCTAGCAAACTGGGGCACAGAGGTGGAGGAGGTTCCGGA
CTCAGATCTCGAGCTATGGATGATGATATCGCCGCGCTCGTCGTCGACAACGGCTCCGGCATGTGCAAGG
CCGGCTTCGCGGGCGACGATGCCCCCCGGGGCCGTCTTCCCTTCCATCGTGGGGGCGCCCCAGGCACCAG
GGCGTGATGGTGGGCATGGGTTCAGAAGGATTCCTATGTGGC
