>Addgene plasmid #44278 | pActinin-TagRFP675-N1 | addgene partial sequence | sequence record 103452 | CMV-F 5'-CGCAAATGGGCGGTAGGCGTG-3'
ACCGTCAGATCCGCTAGCGCTACCGGACTCAGATCTCGAGCTCAAGCTTCGCACCATCATGGACCATTAT
GATTCTCAGCAAACCAACGATTACATGCAGCCAGAAGAGGACTGGGACCGGGACCTGCTCCTGGACCCGG
CCTGGGAGAAGCAGCAGAGAAAGACATTCACGGCATGGTGTAACTCCCACCTCCGGAAGGCGGGGACACA
GATCGAGAACATCGAAGAGGACTTCCGGGATGGCCTGAAGCTCATGCTGCTGCTGGAGGTCATCTCAGGT
GAACGCTTGGCCAAGCCAGAGCGAGGCAAGATGAGAGTGCACAAGATCTCCAACGTCAACAAGGCCCTGG
ATTTCATAGCCAGCAAAGGCGTCAAACTGGTGTCCATCGGAGCCGAAGAAATCGTGGATGGGAATGTGAA
GATGACCCTGGGCATGATCTGGACCATCATCCTGCGCTTTGCCATCCAGGACATCTCCGTGGAAGAGACT
TCAGCCAAGGAAGGGCTGCTCCTGTGGTGTCAGAGAAAGACAGCCCCTTACAAAAATGTCAACATCCAGA
ACTTCCACATAAGCTGGAAGGATGGCCTCGGCTTCTGTGCTTTGATCCACCGACACCGGCCCGAGCTGAT
TGACTACGGGAAGCTGCGGAAGGATGATCCACTCACAAATCTGAATACGGCTTTTGACGTGGCAGAGAAG
TACCTGGACATCCCCAAGATGCTGGATGCCGAAGACATCGTTGGAACTGCCCGACCGGATGAGAAAGCCA
TCATGACTTACGTGTCTAGCTTCTACCACGCCTTCTCTGGAGCCCAGAAGGCGGAGACAGCAGCCAATCG
CATCTGCAAGGTGTTGGCCGTCAACCAGGAGAACGAGCAGCTTATGG
