>Addgene plasmid #44278 | pActinin-TagRFP675-N1 | addgene partial sequence | sequence record 103616 | SV40pA-R 5'-GAAATTTGTGATGCTATTGC-3'
ACAACAACAATTGCATTCATTTTATGTTTCAGGTTCAGGGGGAGGTGTGGGAGGTTTTTTAAAGCAAGTA
AAACCTCTACAAATGTGGTATGGCTGATTATGATCTAGAGTCGCGGCCGCTTTAATTAAGCTTGTGCCCC
AGTTTGCTAGGGAGGTCGCAGTATCTGGCCACAGCCACCTCGTGCTGCTCGACATAGGTCTCTTTGTCGG
CCTCCTTGATTCTTTCCAGTCTGCGGTCCACATAGTAGACGCCGGGCATCTTGAGGTTCTTAGCGGGTTT
CTTGGATCTGTATGTGGTCTTCAAGCTGCAGATCAGGTGGCCCCCGCCCACGAGCTTCAGGGCCATGTAG
TTTCTGCCTTCCAGGCCGCCGTCAGCGGGGTACATCATCTCGGTGTTGGCCTCCCAGCCGAGTGTTTTCT
TCTGCATCACAGGGCCGTTGGATGGGAAGTTCACCCCTCTGATCTTGACGTTGTAGATGAGGCAGCCGTC
CTGGAGGCTGGTGTCCTGGGTAGCGGTCAGCACGCCCCCGTCTTCGTATGTGGTGACTCTCTCCCATGTG
AAGCCCTCAGGGAAGGACTGCTTCCAGAAGTCGGGGATGCCCTGGGTGTGGTTGATGAAGGTCTTGCTGC
CGTACATGAAGCTGGTAGCCAGGATGTCGAAGGCGAAGGGGAGAGGGCCGCCCTCGACCACCTTGATTCT
TTGGGTCTGGGTGCCCTCGTAGGGCTTGCCTTCGCCCTCGGATGTGCACTTGAAGTGGTGGTTGTTCACG
GTGCCCTCCATGTACAGCTTCATGTGCATGTTCTCCTTAATCAGCTCGCTCATGGTGGCGACCGGTGGAT
CCCGGGCCCGCGGTACCGTCGACTGCAGAATTCGAA
