>Addgene plasmid #44278 | pActinin-TagRFP675-N1 | addgene partial sequence | sequence record 105783 | mKate2-TurboRFP-R 5'-TGAAGTGGTGGTTGTTCACG-3'
TGTGCATGTTCTCCTTAATCAGCTCGCTCATGGTGGCGACCGGTGGATCCCGGGCCCGCGGTACCGTCGA
CTGCAGAATTCGAAGCTTGAGGTCACTCTCGCCGTACAGCGCCGTGGAGAAGGACATGTAGTCCAGAGCA
CCTGGCACGGAGTCGGGGCCGGTGTAGGGGGCCATCCGCGCGATGCAGTACTCAGCCTGGTCGGGTGGCA
GCTCGCGGCGCAGCTCGTCCATGGTAATGTAGTTCTTGTCCCCAGCCAGGATCTTGAAGGAAGCCATGAC
TTGGTCTGCTGTATCTGTGTCGGCTGTCTCGCGGGACATGAAGTCAATGAAGGCCTGGAATGTCACTACC
CCCAGGCGGTTGGGGTCCACAATGCTCATGATGCGGGCAAATTCTGCTTCTCCCTGGGGGTCGTTGCCAA
TATCATAACCCAAGCTGATGAGGCAGGCTTTGAACTCCTCGGGACCCAGTGTGCCGGAGTGATCCCGGTC
AAAGTGGTTGAAGGAGGCCCGGAACTCATTCATCTGCTCCTGGCTGATGCCCTTGGCATCCCGGGTCAGG
ATCTGGTTCTCTACCTCATTGATGGTCCTGGCGATGGTGGTGAGCAGCTGCTCCCAGCCCACACGGATGT
GCTCCATGGTGTAGTTGGTGTGCTTGTTGTCGAAGATGAGCGCCTCCTGGATGAGCTGGTGGTCGCCCTC
CAGCTGATCAATCTTTGGCTTGTAGTTGACGATGCTCTTCTCATACTGCCGCAGGTGGCTGAGCTGGTCC
TCCAGGGTCCCATGCATCTCAATGGAGATCCTCCCGATCTCCTCCATCTTGGTCTGGATCCAGGGCCCGA
TGACATTGGCCTGGGCTCCAAACTGCTTGCGTAGCCTCTCATTGTGCTGCTGTCGG
